Addgene plasmid #55049: mCherry-Gamma-Actin2-C-18
Purpose: Localization: Actin , Excitation: 587, Emission: 610
Depositing lab: Michael Davidson. Depositing organization: Florida State University, Tallahassee.
Backbone
  Vector backbone: mCherry-C1
  Backbone size w/o insert (bp): 4750
  Vector type: Mammalian Expression
  Selectable markers: Neomycin (select with G418)
Growth in bacteria
  Bacterial resistance: Kanamycin, 50 μg/mL
  Growth temperature: 37°C
  Growth strain: DH5alpha
  Copy number: High Copy
Gene/Insert
  Gene/Insert name: Gamma-Actin2 (alt name: NM_009610.2)
  Species: M. musculus (mouse)
  Promoter: CMV
  Tag / fusion protein: mCherry (N terminal on backbone)
  Cloning method: Unknown
  Sequencing primers: 5′ CMV-F; 3′ SV40pA-R
Terms and licenses: Academic/Nonprofit Terms; Industry Terms: Not Available to Industry
Depositor comments: . Excitation = 587; Emission = 610
How to cite: mCherry-Gamma-Actin2-C-18 was a gift from Michael Davidson (Addgene plasmid # 55049 ; http://n2t.net/addgene:55049 ; RRID:Addgene_55049)
