[The description below was written by a language model from this plasmid's Addgene catalogue record.]
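Description:
mCherry-Gamma-Actin2-C-18 is a mammalian expression plasmid built on the mCherry-C1 backbone (about 4.75 kb without the insert), a C1-type fusion vector in which the fluorescent protein lies upstream of the cloning site, so the gene of interest is joined to its C-terminus. It is propagated as a high-copy plasmid in E. coli under kanamycin selection. It also carries a neomycin resistance marker, which allows G418 selection of stably transfected mammalian cells. No feature table accompanies the record, so the replication origin and the exact arrangement of the resistance cassette are not stated.

The payload is mouse gamma-actin 2 (Actg2, the smooth-muscle-type gamma-actin isoform), expressed from the strong constitutive CMV promoter as a fusion with mCherry at its N-terminus. The listed 3′ sequencing primer indicates an SV40 polyadenylation signal downstream of the open reading frame. The "C-18" in the name probably denotes C1-style orientation with an 18-residue linker between mCherry and actin, but the record does not explain this, and the cloning method is listed as unknown.

The stated purpose is as an actin localization marker. After transfection, the tagged actin should incorporate into cellular actin structures and label them red, with excitation at 587 nm and emission at 610 nm. This makes it suitable for fluorescence imaging of the actin cytoskeleton in live or fixed cells, including multicolour experiments alongside green or other spectrally distinct probes.
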