>Addgene plasmid #55049 | mCherry-Gamma-Actin2-C-18 | depositor partial sequence | sequence record 85433 | insert sequence
CAGATCCGCTAGCGCTACCGGTCGCCACCATGGTGAGCAAGGGCGAGGAGGATAACATGGCCATCATCAA
GGAGTTCATGCGCTTCAAGGTGCACATGGAGGGCTCCGTGAACGGCCACGAGTTCGAGATCGAGGGCGAG
GGCGAGGGCCGCCCCTACGAGGGCACCCAGACCGCCAAGCTGAAGGTGACCAAGGGTGGCCCCCTGCCCT
TCGCCTGGGACATCCTGTCCCCTCAGTTCATGTACGGCTCCAAGGCCTACGTGAAGCACCCCGCCGACAT
CCCCGACTACTTGAAGCTGTCCTTCCCCGAGGGCTTCAAGTGGGAGCGCGTGATGAACTTCGAGGACGGC
GGCGTGGTGACCGTGACCCAGGACTCCTCCCTGCAGGACGGCGAGTTCATCTACAAGGTGAAGCTGCGCG
GCACCAACTTCCCCTCCGACGGCCCCGTAATGCAGAAGAAGACCATGGGCTGGGAGGCCTCCTCCGAGCG
GATGTACCCCGAGGACGGCGCCCTGAAGGGCGAGATCAAGCAGAGGCTGAAGCTGAAGGACGGCGGCCAC
TACGACGCTGAGGTCAAGACCACCTACAAGGCCAAGAAGCCCGTGCAGCTGCCCGGCGCCTACAACGTCA
ACATCAAGTTGGACATCACCTCCCACAACGAGGACTACACCATCGTGGAACAGTACGAACGCGCCGAGGG
CCGCCACTCCACCGGCGGCATGGACGAGCTGTACAAGTCCGGAGGGTCCAGCGGCGGTGGATCTGGGTCC
AGCGGAAGTAGCGGCAGCGGCTGTGAAGAAGAGACCACCGCCCTTGTGTGTGACAATGGCTCTGGCCTGT
GCAAGGCAGGCTTTGCAGGAGATGATGCCCCCAGGGCTGTCTTCCCCTCCATTGTGGGCCGCCCTAGACA
TCAGGGTGTGATGGTGGGAATGGGCCAGAAAGACAGCTATGTGGGGGACGAGGCTCAGAGCAAGCGTGGG
ATCCTAACTCTCAAGTACCCTATTGAACATGGCATCATCACCAACTGGGATGACATGGAGAAGATCTGGC
ACCACTCCTTCTACAATGAGCTTCGAGTAGCACCAGAAGAGCACCCCACCCTGCTCACAGAGGCCCCCCT
AAACCCCAAAGCAAACAGGGAGAAGATGACCCAGATCATGTTCGAAACCTTCAATGTCCCTGCCATGTAT
GTTGCTATTCAGGCTGTGCTCTCACTCTATGCATCCGGCCGTACCACAGGCATCGTCCTGGATTCGGGGG
ATGGCGTCACCCACAATGTCCCCATCTATGAGGGCTATGCACTGCCCCATGCCATCATGCGTCTTGACCT
GGCTGGACGGGATCTCACAGACTACCTCATGAAGATTCTCACAGAAAGAGGCTATTCCTTTGTGACCACA
GCTGAGAGAGAAATTGTACGAGACATCAAGGAGAAGCTGTGCTATGTAGCCCTGGATTTCGAGAATGAGA
TGGCCACAGCAGCTTCATCTTCTTCCCTGGAGAAAAGCTACGAGTTGCCTGATGGGCAGGTCATCACTAT
TGGCAACGAACGCTTCCGCTGCCCGGAGACCCTCTTCCAGCCTTCCTTCATTGGCATGGAGTCAGCTGGA
ATTCATGAAACAACATACAATTCCATCATGAAGTGTGACATTGACATCCGCAAAGATTTGTATGCTAACA
ATGTCCTCTCTGGGGGCACTACCATGTACCCTGGCATTGCTGACAGGATGCAGAAGGAAATCACAGCCTT
GGCTCCCAGCACCATGAAGATCAAGATTATCGCTCCTCCTGAGCGGAAGTACTCAGTCTGGATTGGCGGC
TCCATCCTGGCCTCTCTCTCCACCTTCCAGCAAATGTGGATCAGCAAGCCAGAGTATGATGAGGCAGGGC
CCTCCATTGTCCACAGGAAATGCTTCTAACTCGAGCTCAAGCTTCGAATTCTGCAGTCGACGGTACCGCG
GGCCCGGGATCCACCGGATCTAGATAACTGATCATAATCAGCC
