>Addgene plasmid #55049 | mCherry-Gamma-Actin2-C-18 | addgene partial sequence | sequence record 103622 | mCherry-F 5'-ccccgtaatgcagaagaaga-3'
CCGAGGACGGCGCCCTGAAGGGCGAGATCAAGCAGAGGCTGAAGCTGAAGGACGGCGGCCACTACGACGC
TGAGGTCAAGACCACCTACAAGGCCAAGAAGCCCGTGCAGCTGCCCGGCGCCTACAACGTCAACATCAAG
TTGGACATCACCTCCCACAACGAGGACTACACCATCGTGGAACAGTACGAACGCGCCGAGGGCCGCCACT
CCACCGGCGGCATGGACGAGCTGTACAAGTCCGGAGGGTCCAGCGGCGGTGGATCTGGGTCCAGCGGAAG
TAGCGGCAGCGGCTGTGAAGAAGAGACCACCGCCCTTGTGTGTGACAATGGCTCTGGCCTGTGCAAGGCA
GGCTTTGCAGGAGATGATGCCCCCAGGGCTGTCTTCCCCTCCATTGTGGGCCGCCCTAGACATCAGGGTG
TGATGGTGGGAATGGGCCAGAAAGACAGCTATGTGGGGGACGAGGCTCAGAGCAAGCGTGGGATCCTAAC
TCTCAAGTACCCTATTGAACATGGCATCATCACCAACTGGGATGACATGGAGAAGATCTGGCACCACTCC
TTCTACAATGAGCTTCGAGTAGCACCAGAAGAGCACCCCACCCTGCTCACAGAGGCCCCCCTAAACCCCA
AAGCAAACAGGGAGAAGATGACCCAGATCATGTTCGAAACCTTCAATGTCCCTGCCATGTATGTTGCTAT
TCAGGCTGTGCTCTCACTCTATGCATCCGGCCGTACCACAGGCATCGTCCTGGATTCGGGGGATGGCGTC
ACCCACAATGTCCCCATCTATGAGGGCTATGCACTGCCCCATGCCATCATGCGTCTTGACCTGGCTGGAC
GGGATCTCACAGACTACCTCATGAAGATTCTCACAGAA
